Addgene plasmid #220434: RT-1
Purpose: (Empty Backbone) Base construct used to create PUP2/3HA fusion proteins in S. cerevisiae. (pBSII/PUP2/3HA/URA3)
Depositing lab: Marvin Wickens. Depositing organization: University of Wisconsin, Madison. Publication: Protein-RNA networks revealed through covalent RNA marks. Lapointe CP, Wilinski D, Saunders HA, Wickens M. Nat Methods. 2015 Dec;12(12):1163-70. doi: 10.1038/nmeth.3651. Epub 2015 Nov 2. PubMed 26524240.
Backbone
  Vector backbone: pBluescipt II
  Backbone size (bp): 2707
  Vector type: Yeast Expression
  Selectable markers: URA3
Growth in bacteria
  Bacterial resistance: Ampicillin, 100 μg/mL
  Growth temperature: 37°C
  Growth strain: DH5alpha
  Copy number: High Copy
Gene/Insert
  Cloning method: TOPO Cloning
Terms and licenses: Academic/Nonprofit Terms; Industry Terms: Not Available to Industry
How to cite: RT-1 was a gift from Marvin Wickens (Addgene plasmid # 220434 ; http://n2t.net/addgene:220434 ; RRID:Addgene_220434)
