[The description below was written by a language model from this plasmid's Addgene catalogue record and pLannotate feature annotations shown in this document.]
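Description:
RT-1 is a pBluescript II-based plasmid (5,668 nt in the sequenced record) that serves as the base construct for making PUP2/3HA fusion proteins in Saccharomyces cerevisiae. It is propagated in E. coli through the high-copy ColE1/pUC-type origin and selected with ampicillin via the AmpR (β-lactamase) gene and its promoter. The usual pBluescript elements remain: an f1 phage origin, a lacZα fragment with lac promoter, operator and CAP site, and flanking T7 and T3 promoters. No yeast replication origin or centromere is annotated, so despite its listing as a yeast expression vector, nothing in the feature table would maintain it as an episome in yeast.

The payload sits between two fragments of the split multiple cloning site. The annotated parts are a 3xHA epitope tag on the forward strand, followed by the S. cerevisiae URA3 gene with a fragment of its own promoter in the opposite orientation. URA3 provides uracil prototrophy selection in yeast and can be counterselected with 5-FOA. A stretch of roughly 1.5 kb between the upstream cloning-site fragment and the 3xHA tag carries no annotation; given the plasmid's descriptor (pBSII/PUP2/3HA/URA3), this is presumably where the PUP2 coding sequence lies, in position to be followed by the HA tag, although the feature table does not confirm it. No yeast promoter driving the fusion is annotated, and the record does not state one.

The record lists the plasmid as an empty backbone, meaning no protein of interest has yet been joined to the PUP2/3HA module. The associated work concerns mapping protein–RNA networks through covalent marks placed on RNA, which fits its use as a starting cassette for tagging RNA-binding proteins, with the HA tag available for detecting the fusion. How the cassette is introduced into yeast is not described in the record.
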