Features (pLannotate 1.2.2; 16 found; start..end, strand, type, name):
     30..458     -  rep_origin     f1 ori (sequence partly withheld): f1 bacteriophage origin of replication; arrow indicates direction of (+) strand synthesis
    463..618     -  CDS            lacZα (fragment): LacZα fragment of β-galactosidase; lacZ fragment
    626..644     +  promoter       T7 promoter: promoter for bacteriophage T7 RNA polymerase
    653..694     +  misc_feature   MCS (fragment): pBluescript multiple cloning site
   2234..2323    +  CDS            3xHA: three tandem HA epitope tags
   2427..3230    -  CDS            URA3: orotidine-5'-phosphate decarboxylase, required for uracil biosynthesis; S. cerevisiae URA3; yeast auxotrophic marker, counterselectable with 5-fluoroorotic acid (5-FOA)
   3231..3407    -  promoter       URA3 promoter (fragment): S. cerevisiae URA3
   3407..3467    +  misc_feature   MCS (fragment): pBluescript multiple cloning site
   3480..3498    -  promoter       T3 promoter: promoter for bacteriophage T3 RNA polymerase
   3543..3559    -  protein_bind   lac operator: The lac repressor binds to the lac operator to inhibit transcription in E. coli. This inhibition can be relieved by adding lactose or isopropyl-β-D-thiogalactopyranoside (IPTG). lac repressor encoded by lacI
   3567..3597    -  promoter       lac promoter: promoter for the E. coli lac operon
   3612..3633    -  protein_bind   CAP binding site: CAP binding activates transcription in the presence of cAMP. E. coli catabolite activator protein
   3646..3738    -  CDS            lacI (fragment): lac repressor; lacI; The lac repressor binds to the lac operator to inhibit transcription in E. coli. This inhibition can be relieved by adding lactose or isopropyl-β-D-thiogalactopyranoside (IPTG).
   3921..4509    -  rep_origin     ori: high-copy-number ColE1/pMB1/pBR322/pUC origin of replication
   4680..5540    -  CDS            AmpR: β-lactamase; bla; confers resistance to ampicillin, carbenicillin, and related antibiotics
   5541..5645    -  promoter       AmpR promoter: bla
>Addgene plasmid #220434 | RT-1 | addgene full sequence | sequence record 436929 | Addgene NGS Result
CTAAATTGTAAGCGTTAATATTTTGTTAAAATTCGCGTTAAATTTTTGTTAAATCAGCTCATTTTTTAAC
CAATAGGCCGAAATCGGCAAAATCCCTTATAAATCAAAAGAATAGACCGAGATAGGGT
[37 nt withheld, positions 129-165]
AAAGAACGTGGACTCCAACGTCAAAGG
[49 nt withheld, positions 193-241]
T
[91 nt withheld, positions 243-333]
G
[124 nt withheld, positions 335-458]
CCCATTCGCCATTCAGGCTGCGCAACTGTTGGGAAGGGCGATCGGTGCGGGCCTCTTCGCTATTACGCCA
GCTGGCGAAAGGGGGATGTGCTGCAAGGCGATTAAGTTGGGTAACGCCAGGGTTTTCCCAGTCACGACGT
TGTAAAACGACGGCCAGTGAGCGCGCGTAATACGACTCACTATAGGGCGAATTGGAGCTCCACCGCGGTG
GCGGCCGCTCTAGAACTAGTGGATCCATGACAGTTATTCAGAAGTCGTCTCCTACAGTGAAAGGAGTGAA
GACAACAACATCAGATTGCACCGAAAGACGTCACTCATCGAGTTCACCTTGCAAAATGAGTCAAAACGGA
AGCAGTGGATACTATGAAGGAGATGTTTTACTGGATGATGATGCTCTTGTTTCGATGCCAGAAGCAACGC
TCATTGAGTGCTTTGGTAATCTGGCTGTCACAAAAAGACCTGCACATCTGAGACCTCCGGCAGCTTTCTG
TCTACCGTTTGTATCAATGAACAACGATTTGACGAGCGGACATGCCTTGAAACATATCACATTGACATCA
GTATTCGACGCACTACATCCGTACGTTGCCATGCCGTACATCAACAGAATGGATATATGCTCTGCAATGA
ACGTATATTGGATCAGAAACTGTTTGGAAGCTGAACAATCCGATTTATTTCATCGATTCGCTCTGGAAAT
GCAAGTACATTTGAGTGCATGTTTTGGATGTCGCGTTGTCCTGGATATCTATGGATCAACCAGAAACGGA
TTCGGTACCCGATTCTGTGATGTTGATATGTCACTTTCTTTTTCACCGAGTCCACCTTCATGGGCAACCA
ATTCGGATCGAGTGATGAGAGCTGTTGCGAAGGCACTTGTCGATTTTCCGAAAGCAGTTGATGAGAGATA
TGTCAACGCCAAAGTTCCAATTGTCAGATTCAGAAGCAGTGACATGGATATGGAAGCAGACATCAGTTAC
AAGAATGATTTGGCTCTTCACAATACTCAGCTTTTGCAACAATACTGCAAATGGGATCCCGAAAGACTAC
CGACTCTTGGAGTTTGGGTCAAAGCGTGGGCGAAACGAAGTGGAGTTGGAGATGCATCAAAAGGATCGCT
GTCTTCATATGCTTGGATTGTGATGCTTATTCATTATCTTCAGCAAGTCGAACCAATTCCTGTGTTGCCA
TGTCTTCAGGAAATGAACCATCAGAAAAGTGAAAATGTCTACGTCCAAGGTTACAACACGTATTATTGGA
AATTCGTAGACACTGCTCGTACACGACGTTGTCGTGCTTCTGTCGTTGATTTGTTCGTTGGATTCTTGGA
TTACTATGCCACATACTTTGACTACTCCACAAATGTTATCCAGATGGTGTCCAAGAAATTGGAATTCAAA
CCGGATCGCTGGTGCAAGTATCCAATGTGTATTGCTGATCCGTTCGAGACGGATCATAATTTGGCACAAG
GTGTTGATATGCCAATGTTTGAATACATTAGATCGTGTATGGAACACTCGAAGAAAGTATTCACGGATCG
CCGCATGCGCTCGGAGTTTCTTTCGGGATACGGGTTCGACGTTGACGAATTTGATGCAAGGCATCGAGGC
GAAATGAACATGGAAATGGCGTCACAATTTGGGGAATTCCTTCTTCACAAGTGCATAATGGTGAAACAAG
CCCCGAATCGTCAATTCCGTGATCGCAGTATGAGTCAATCGACGAGCATAAGCAACACATCGAGTATTTC
CTCGTCGGGAGGCGGCCGCATCTTTTACCCATACGATGTTCCTGACTATGCGGGCTATCCCTATGACGTC
CCGGACTATGCAGGATCCTATCCATATGACGTTCCAGATTACGCTGCTCAGTGCGGCCGCTAACCGCATA
GGGTAATAACTGATATAATTAAATTGAAGCTCTAATTTGTGAGTTTAGTATACATGCATTTACTTATAAT
ACAGTTTTTTAGTTTTGCTGGCCGCATCTTCTCAAATATGCTTCCCAGCCTGCTTTTCTGTAACGTTCAC
CCTCTACCTTAGCATCCCTTCCCTTTGCAAATAGTCCTCTTCCAACAATAATAATGTCAGATCCTGTAGA
GACCACATCATCCACGGTTCTATACTGTTGACCCAATGCGTCTCCCTTGTCATCTAAACCCACACCGGGT
GTCATAATCAACCAATCGTAACCTTCATCTCTTCCACCCATGTCTCTTTGAGCAATAAAGCCGATAACAA
AATCTTTGTCGCTCTTCGCAATGTCAACAGTACCCTTAGTATATTCTCCAGTAGATAGGGAGCCCTTGCA
TGACAATTCTGCTAACATCAAAAGGCCTCTAGGTTCCTTTGTTACTTCTTCTGCCGCCTGCTTCAAACCG
CTAACAATACCTGGGCCCACCACACCGTGTGCATTCGTAATGTCTGCCCATTCTGCTATTCTGTATACAC
CCGCAGAGTACTGCAATTTGACTGTATTACCAATGTCAGCAAATTTTCTGTCTTCGAAGAGTAAAAAATT
GTACTTGGCGGATAATGCCTTTAGCGGCTTAACTGTGCCCTCCATGGAAAAATCAGTCAAGATATCCACA
TGTGTTTTTAGTAAACAAATTTTGGGACCTAATGCTTCAACTAACTCCAGTAATTCCTTGGTGGTACGAA
CATCCAATGAAGCACACAAGTTTGTTTGCTTTTCGTGCATGATATTAAATAGCTTGGCAGCAACAGGACT
AGGATGAGTAGCAGCACGTTCCTTATATGTAGCTTTCGACATGATTTATCTTCGTTTCCTGCAGGTTTTT
GTTCTGTGCAGTTGGGTTAAGAATACTGGGCAATTTCATGTTTCTTCAACACTACATATGCGTATATATA
CCAATCTAAGTCTGTGCTCCTTCCTTCGTTCTTCCTTCTGTTCGGAGATTACCGAATCAAAAAAATTTCA
AAGAAACCGCTGCAGGAATTCGATATCAAGCTTATCGATACCGTCGACCTCGAGGGGGGGCCCGGTACCC
AGCTTTTGTTCCCTTTAGTGAGGGTTAATTGCGCGCTTGGCGTAATCATGGTCATAGCTGTTTCCTGTGT
GAAATTGTTATCCGCTCACAATTCCACACAACATACGAGCCGGGAGCATAAAGTGTAAAGCCTGGGGTGC
CTAATGAGTGAGCTAACTCACATTAATTGCGTTGCGCTCACTGCCCGCTTTCCAGTCGGGAAACCTGTCG
TGCCAGCTGCATTAATGAATCGGCCAACGCGCGGGGAGAGGCGGTTTGCGTATTGGGCGCTCTTCCGCTT
CCTCGCTCACTGACTCGCTGCGCTCGGTCGTTCGGCTGCGGCGAGCGGTATCAGCTCACTCAAAGGCGGT
AATACGGTTATCCACAGAATCAGGGGATAACGCAGGAAAGAACATGTGAGCAAAAGGCCAGCAAAAGGCC
AGGAACCGTAAAAAGGCCGCGTTGCTGGCGTTTTTCCATAGGCTCCGCCCCCCTGACGAGCATCACAAAA
ATCGACGCTCAAGTCAGAGGTGGCGAAACCCGACAGGACTATAAAGATACCAGGCGTTTCCCCCTGGAAG
CTCCCTCGTGCGCTCTCCTGTTCCGACCCTGCCGCTTACCGGATACCTGTCCGCCTTTCTCCCTTCGGGA
AGCGTGGCGCTTTCTCATAGCTCACGCTGTAGGTATCTCAGTTCGGTGTAGGTCGTTCGCTCCAAGCTGG
GCTGTGTGCACGAACCCCCCGTTCAGCCCGACCGCTGCGCCTTATCCGGTAACTATCGTCTTGAGTCCAA
CCCGGTAAGACACGACTTATCGCCACTGGCAGCAGCCACTGGTAACAGGATTAGCAGAGCGAGGTATGTA
GGCGGTGCTACAGAGTTCTTGAAGTGGTGGCCTAACTACGGCTACACTAGAAGAACAGTATTTGGTATCT
GCGCTCTGCTGAAGCCAGTTACCTTCGGAAAAAGAGTTGGTAGCTCTTGATCCGGCAAACAAACCACCGC
TGGTAGCGGTGGTTTTTTTGTTTGCAAGCAGCAGATTACGCGCAGAAAAAAAGGATCTCAAGAAGATCCT
TTGATCTTTTCTACGGGGTCTGACGCTCAGTGGAACGAAAACTCACGTTAAGGGATTTTGGTCATGAGAT
TATCAAAAAGGATCTTCACCTAGATCCTTTTAAATTAAAAATGAAGTTTTAAATCAATCTAAAGTATATA
TGAGTAAACTTGGTCTGACAGTTACCAATGCTTAATCAGTGAGGCACCTATCTCAGCGATCTGTCTATTT
CGTTCATCCATAGTTGCCTGACTCCCCGTCGTGTAGATAACTACGATACGGGAGGGCTTACCATCTGGCC
CCAGTGCTGCAATGATACCGCGAGACCCACGCTCACCGGCTCCAGATTTATCAGCAATAAACCAGCCAGC
CGGAAGGGCCGAGCGCAGAAGTGGTCCTGCAACTTTATCCGCCTCCATCCAGTCTATTAATTGTTGCCGG
GAAGCTAGAGTAAGTAGTTCGCCAGTTAATAGTTTGCGCAACGTTGTTGCCATTGCTACAGGCATCGTGG
TGTCACGCTCGTCGTTTGGTATGGCTTCATTCAGCTCCGGTTCCCAACGATCAAGGCGAGTTACATGATC
CCCCATGTTGTGCAAAAAAGCGGTTAGCTCCTTCGGTCCTCCGATCGTTGTCAGAAGTAAGTTGGCCGCA
GTGTTATCACTCATGGTTATGGCAGCACTGCATAATTCTCTTACTGTCATGCCATCCGTAAGATGCTTTT
CTGTGACTGGTGAGTACTCAACCAAGTCATTCTGAGAATAGTGTATGCGGCGACCGAGTTGCTCTTGCCC
GGCGTCAATACGGGATAATACCGCGCCACATAGCAGAACTTTAAAAGTGCTCATCATTGGAAAACGTTCT
TCGGGGCGAAAACTCTCAAGGATCTTACCGCTGTTGAGATCCAGTTCGATGTAACCCACTCGTGCACCCA
ACTGATCTTCAGCATCTTTTACTTTCACCAGCGTTTCTGGGTGAGCAAAAACAGGAAGGCAAAATGCCGC
AAAAAAGGGAATAAGGGCGACACGGAAATGTTGAATACTCATACTCTTCCTTTTTCAATATTATTGAAGC
ATTTATCAGGGTTATTGTCTCATGAGCGGATACATATTTGAATGTATTTAGAAAAATAAACAAATAGGGG
TTCCGCGCACATTTCCCCGAAAAGTGCCAC
